Addgene plasmid #56591: EYFP-GalT-Golgi-7
Purpose: Localization: Golgi, Excitation: 513, Emission: 527
Depositing lab: Michael Davidson. Depositing organization: Florida State University, Tallahassee.
Backbone
  Vector backbone: EYFP
  Backbone size w/o insert (bp): 4750
  Vector type: Mammalian Expression
  Selectable markers: Neomycin (select with G418)
Growth in bacteria
  Bacterial resistance: Kanamycin, 50 μg/mL
  Growth temperature: 37°C
  Growth strain: DH5alpha
  Copy number: High Copy
Gene/Insert
  Gene/Insert name: Golgi (alt names: GalT target; NM_001497.3)
  Species: H. sapiens (human)
  Mutation: aa 1-82 of NM_001497.3
  Entrez Gene: B4GALT1 (a.k.a. B4GAL-T1, CDG2D, CLDLFIB, GGTB2, GT1, GTB, beta4Gal-T1)
  Promoter: CMV
  Tag / fusion protein: EYFP
  Cloning method: Unknown
  Sequencing primers: 5′ CMV-F; 3′ SV40pA-R
Terms and licenses: Academic/Nonprofit Terms; Industry Terms: Not Available to Industry
Depositor comments: . Excitation = 513; Emission = 527
How to cite: EYFP-GalT-Golgi-7 was a gift from Michael Davidson (Addgene plasmid # 56591)
