[The description below was written by a language model from this plasmid's Addgene catalogue record and pLannotate feature annotations shown in this document.]
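Description:
EYFP-GalT-Golgi-7 is a mammalian expression plasmid built on an EYFP fluorescent-protein backbone. It is designed to label the Golgi apparatus with a yellow fluorescent marker (excitation 513 nm, emission 527 nm). According to the catalogue entry, the insert is the first 82 amino acids of human B4GALT1 (beta-1,4-galactosyltransferase 1). This N-terminal region of the enzyme contains its membrane anchor and serves as the Golgi-targeting signal, and it is fused to EYFP and expressed from the CMV immediate-early enhancer/promoter. An SV40 polyadenylation signal terminates the transcript.

The plasmid replicates at high copy in E. coli through a ColE1/pUC-type origin and also carries an f1 origin. A single Tn5 NeoR/KanR gene provides both selections. A bacterial (bla-type) promoter drives it for kanamycin resistance in bacteria, and the SV40 enhancer/early promoter drives it for G418 selection of stable mammalian lines, with an HSV TK poly(A) signal downstream.

The automated feature table does not fully match the catalogue description. It shows one fluorescent-protein coding region of about 717 bp downstream of the CMV promoter, labelled mCerulean3. That label may be only a closest-match call among closely related Aequorea victoria GFP variants, but the table alone cannot confirm this. No GalT/B4GALT1 segment is annotated, and the roughly 100 bp gap between promoter and fluorescent protein looks too short to encode 82 residues. The full sequence length (4,779 nt) is also close to the stated backbone size without insert. The targeting sequence should therefore be verified against the sequence before the plasmid is used for live-cell Golgi imaging or colocalisation.
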