Features (pLannotate 1.2.2; 15 found; start..end, strand, type, name):
      1..304     +  enhancer       CMV enhancer: human cytomegalovirus immediate early enhancer
    305..508     +  promoter       CMV promoter: human cytomegalovirus (CMV) immediate early promoter
    609..1325    +  CDS            mCerulean3: mCerulean3 is a basic (constitutively fluorescent) cyan fluorescent protein published in 2011, derived from Aequorea victoria. It is reported to be a somewhat slowly-maturing monomer with very low acid sensitivity.
   1347..1383    +  misc_feature   MCS (fragment): multiple cloning site
   1400..1484    +  CDS            large T antigen (fragment): large T antigen from SV40 (simian virus 40)
   1507..1628    +  polyA_signal   SV40 poly(A) signal: SV40 polyadenylation signal
   1662..2090    -  rep_origin     f1 ori (sequence partly withheld): f1 bacteriophage origin of replication; arrow indicates direction of (+) strand synthesis
   2117..2221    +  promoter       AmpR promoter: bla
   2223..2580    +  promoter       SV40 promoter: SV40 enhancer and early promoter
   2615..3409    +  CDS            NeoR/KanR: aminoglycoside phosphotransferase from Tn5; aph(3')-II (or nptII); confers resistance to neomycin, kanamycin, and G418 (Geneticin®)
   3430..3582    +  CDS            ble (fragment): BLE_KLEPN - Experimental evidence at protein level: Swiss-Prot protein existence level 1. Binding protein with a strong affinity to the bleomycin family of antibiotics. Binds to CL990; an antimitotic-antibiotic compound. From Klebsiella pneumoniae.
   3641..3688    +  polyA_signal   HSV TK poly(A) signal: herpes simplex virus thymidine kinase polyadenylation signal (Cole and Stacy, 1985)
   3779..3795    -  polyA_signal   bGH poly(A) signal (fragment): bovine growth hormone polyadenylation signal
   4017..4605    +  rep_origin     ori: high-copy-number ColE1/pMB1/pBR322/pUC origin of replication
   4720..4779    +  enhancer       CMV enhancer (fragment): human cytomegalovirus immediate early enhancer
>Addgene plasmid #56591 | EYFP-GalT-Golgi-7 | addgene full sequence | sequence record 227007 | Addgene NGS Result
CGTTACATAACTTACGGTAAATGGCCCGCCTGGCTGACCGCCCAACGACCCCCGCCCATTGACGTCAATA
ATGACGTATGTTCCCATAGTAACGCCAATAGGGACTTTCCATTGACGTCAATGGGTGGAGTATTTACGGT
AAACTGCCCACTTGGCAGTACATCAAGTGTATCATATGCCAAGTACGCCCCCTATTGACGTCAATGACGG
TAAATGGCCCGCCTGGCATTATGCCCAGTACATGACCTTATGGGACTTTCCTACTTGGCAGTACATCTAC
GTATTAGTCATCGCTATTACCATGGTGATGCGGTTTTGGCAGTACATCAATGGGCGTGGATAGCGGTTTG
ACTCACGGGGATTTCCAAGTCTCCACCCCATTGACGTCAATGGGAGTTTGTTTTGGCACCAAAATCAACG
GGACTTTCCAAAATGTCGTAACAACTCCGCCCCATTGACGCAAATGGGCGGTAGGCGTGTACGGTGGGAG
GTCTATATAAGCAGAGCTGGTTTAGTGAACCGTCAGATCCGCTAGCGCCACCATGCTGCTATCCGTGCCG
TTGCTGCTCGGCCTCCTCGGCCTGGCCGTCGCCGCACCGGTCGCCACCATGGTGAGCAAGGGCGAGGAGC
TGTTCACCGGGGTGGTGCCCATCCTGGTCGAGCTGGACGGCGACGTAAACGGCCACAAGTTCAGCGTGTC
CGGCGAGGGCGAGGGCGATGCCACCTACGGCAAGCTGACCCTGAAGTTCATCTGCACCACCGGCAAGCTG
CCCGTGCCCTGGCCCACCCTCGTGACCACCCTGAGCTGGGGCGTGCAGTGCTTCGCCCGCTACCCCGACC
ACATGAAGCAGCACGACTTCTTCAAGTCCGCCATGCCCGAAGGCTACGTCCAGGAGCGCACCATCTTCTT
CAAGGACGACGGCAACTACAAGACCCGCGCCGAGGTGAAGTTCGAGGGCGACACCCTGGTGAACCGCATC
GAGCTGAAGGGCATCGACTTCAAGGAGGACGGCAACATCCTGGGGCACAAGCTGGAGTACAACGCCATCC
ACGGCAACGTCTATATCACCGCCGACAAGCAGAAGAACGGCATCAAGGCCAACTTCGGCCTCAACTGCAA
CATCGAGGACGGCAGCGTGCAGCTCGCCGACCACTACCAGCAGAACACCCCCATCGGCGACGGCCCCGTG
CTGCTGCCCGACAACCACTACCTGAGCACCCAGTCCAAGCTGAGCAAAGACCCCAACGAGAAGCGCGATC
ACATGGTCCTGCTGGAGTTCGTGACCGCCGCCGGGATCACTCTCGGCATGGACGAGCTGTACAAGTCCGG
AAAGGACGAGCTGTAAGAATTCTGCAGTCGACGGTACCGCGGGCCCGGGATCCACCGGATCTAGATAACT
GATCATAATCAGCCATACCACATTTGTAGAGGTTTTACTTGCTTTAAAAAACCTCCCACACCTCCCCCTG
AACCTGAAACATAAAATGAATGCAATTGTTGTTGTTAACTTGTTTATTGCAGCTTATAATGGTTACAAAT
AAAGCAATAGCATCACAAATTTCACAAATAAAGCATTTTTTTCACTGCATTCTAGTTGTGGTTTGTCCAA
ACTCATCAATGTATCTTAACGCGTAAATTGTAAGCGTTAATATTTTGTTAAAATTCGCGTTAAATTTTTG
TTAAATCAGCTCATTTTTTAACCAATAGGCCGAAATCGGCAAAATCCCTTATAAATCAAAAGAATAGACC
GAGATAGGGT
[37 nt withheld, positions 1761-1797]
AAAGAACGTGGACTCCAACGTCAAAGG
[49 nt withheld, positions 1825-1873]
T
[91 nt withheld, positions 1875-1965]
G
[124 nt withheld, positions 1967-2090]
CAGGTGGCACTTTTCGGGGAAATGTGCGCGGAACCCCTATTTGTTTATTTTTCTAAATACATTCAAATAT
GTATCCGCTCATGAGACAATAACCCTGATAAATGCTTCAATAATATTGAAAAAGGAAGAGTCCTGAGGCG
GAAAGAACCAGCTGTGGAATGTGTGTCAGTTAGGGTGTGGAAAGTCCCCAGGCTCCCCAGCAGGCAGAAG
TATGCAAAGCATGCATCTCAATTAGTCAGCAACCAGGTGTGGAAAGTCCCCAGGCTCCCCAGCAGGCAGA
AGTATGCAAAGCATGCATCTCAATTAGTCAGCAACCATAGTCCCGCCCCTAACTCCGCCCATCCCGCCCC
TAACTCCGCCCAGTTCCGCCCATTCTCCGCCCCATGGCTGACTAATTTTTTTTATTTATGCAGAGGCCGA
GGCCGCCTCGGCCTCTGAGCTATTCCAGAAGTAGTGAGGAGGCTTTTTTGGAGGCCTAGGCTTTTGCAAA
GATCGATCAAGAGACAGGATGAGGATCGTTTCGCATGATTGAACAAGATGGATTGCACGCAGGTTCTCCG
GCCGCTTGGGTGGAGAGGCTATTCGGCTATGACTGGGCACAACAGACAATCGGCTGCTCTGATGCCGCCG
TGTTCCGGCTGTCAGCGCAGGGGCGCCCGGTTCTTTTTGTCAAGACCGACCTGTCCGGTGCCCTGAATGA
ACTGCAAGACGAGGCAGCGCGGCTATCGTGGCTGGCCACGACGGGCGTTCCTTGCGCAGCTGTGCTCGAC
GTTGTCACTGAAGCGGGAAGGGACTGGCTGCTATTGGGCGAAGTGCCGGGGCAGGATCTCCTGTCATCTC
ACCTTGCTCCTGCCGAGAAAGTATCCATCATGGCTGATGCAATGCGGCGGCTGCATACGCTTGATCCGGC
TACCTGCCCATTCGACCACCAAGCGAAACATCGCATCGAGCGAGCACGTACTCGGATGGAAGCCGGTCTT
GTCGATCAGGATGATCTGGACGAAGAGCATCAGGGGCTCGCGCCAGCCGAACTGTTCGCCAGGCTCAAGG
CGAGCATGCCCGACGGCGAGGATCTCGTCGTGACCCATGGCGATGCCTGCTTGCCGAATATCATGGTGGA
AAATGGCCGCTTTTCTGGATTCATCGACTGTGGCCGGCTGGGTGTGGCGGACCGCTATCAGGACATAGCG
TTGGCTACCCGTGATATTGCTGAAGAGCTTGGCGGCGAATGGGCTGACCGCTTCCTCGTGCTTTACGGTA
TCGCCGCTCCCGATTCGCAGCGCATCGCCTTCTATCGCCTTCTTGACGAGTTCTTCTGAGCGGGACTCTG
GGGTTCGAAATGACCGACCAAGCGACGCCCAACCTGCCATCACGAGATTTCGATTCCACCGCCGCCTTCT
ATGAAAGGTTGGGCTTCGGAATCGTTTTCCGGGACGCCGGCTGGATGATCCTCCAGCGCGGGGATCTCAT
GCTGGAGTTCTTCGCCCACCCTAGGGGGAGGCTAACTGAAACACGGAAGGAGACAATACCGGAAGGAACC
CGCGCTATGACGGCAATAAAAAGACAGAATAAAACGCACGGTGTTGGGTCGTTTGTTCATAAACGCGGGG
TTCGGTCCCAGGGCTGGCACTCTGTCGATACCCCACCGAGACCCCATTGGGGCCAATACGCCCGCGTTTC
TTCCTTTTCCCCACCCCACCCCCCAAGTTCGGGTGAAGGCCCAGGGCTCGCAGCCAACGTCGGGGCGGCA
GGCCCTGCCATAGCCTCAGGTTACTCATATATACTTTAGATTGATTTAAAACTTCATTTTTAATTTAAAA
GGATCTAGGTGAAGATCCTTTTTGATAATCTCATGACCAAAATCCCTTAACGTGAGTTTTCGTTCCACTG
AGCGTCAGACCCCGTAGAAAAGATCAAAGGATCTTCTTGAGATCCTTTTTTTCTGCGCGTAATCTGCTGC
TTGCAAACAAAAAAACCACCGCTACCAGCGGTGGTTTGTTTGCCGGATCAAGAGCTACCAACTCTTTTTC
CGAAGGTAACTGGCTTCAGCAGAGCGCAGATACCAAATACTGTTCTTCTAGTGTAGCCGTAGTTAGGCCA
CCACTTCAAGAACTCTGTAGCACCGCCTACATACCTCGCTCTGCTAATCCTGTTACCAGTGGCTGCTGCC
AGTGGCGATAAGTCGTGTCTTACCGGGTTGGACTCAAGACGATAGTTACCGGATAAGGCGCAGCGGTCGG
GCTGAACGGGGGGTTCGTGCACACAGCCCAGCTTGGAGCGAACGACCTACACCGAACTGAGATACCTACA
GCGTGAGCTATGAGAAAGCGCCACGCTTCCCGAAGGGAGAAAGGCGGACAGGTATCCGGTAAGCGGCAGG
GTCGGAACAGGAGAGCGCACGAGGGAGCTTCCAGGGGGAAACGCCTGGTATCTTTATAGTCCTGTCGGGT
TTCGCCACCTCTGACTTGAGCGTCGATTTTTGTGATGCTCGTCAGGGGGGCGGAGCCTATGGAAAAACGC
CAGCAACGCGGCCTTTTTACGGTTCCTGGCCTTTTGCTGGCCTTTTGCTCACATGTTCTTTCCTGCGTTA
TCCCCTGATTCTGTGGATAACCGTATTACCGCCATGCATTAGTTATTAATAGTAATCAATTACGGGGTCA
TTAGTTCATAGCCCATATATGGAGTTCCG
